>Addgene plasmid #196513 | plentiCMV10x-sct-pp65-b2m-HLA-A0201 | addgene full sequence | sequence record 393177 | Addgene NGS Result
TTGAGATCCTTTTTTTCTGCGCGTAATCTGCTGCTTGCAAACAAAAAAACCACCGCTACCAGCGGTGGTT
TGTTTGCCGGATCAAGAGCTACCAACTCTTTTTCCGAAGGTAACTGGCTTCAGCAGAGCGCAGATACCAA
ATACTGTTCTTCTAGTGTAGCCGTAGTTAGGCCACCACTTCAAGAACTCTGTAGCACCGCCTACATACCT
CGCTCTGCTAATCCTGTTACCAGTGGCTGCTGCCAGTGGCGATAAGTCGTGTCTTACCGGGTTGGACTCA
AGACGATAGTTACCGGATAAGGCGCAGCGGTCGGGCTGAACGGGGGGTTCGTGCACACAGCCCAGCTTGG
AGCGAACGACCTACACCGAACTGAGATACCTACAGCGTGAGCTATGAGAAAGCGCCACGCTTCCCGAAGG
GAGAAAGGCGGACAGGTATCCGGTAAGCGGCAGGGTCGGAACAGGAGAGCGCACGAGGGAGCTTCCAGGG
GGAAACGCCTGGTATCTTTATAGTCCTGTCGGGTTTCGCCACCTCTGACTTGAGCGTCGATTTTTGTGAT
GCTCGTCAGGGGGGCGGAGCCTATGGAAAAACGCCAGCAACGCGGCCTTTTTACGGTTCCTGGCCTTTTG
CTGGCCTTTTGCTCACATGTTCTTTCCTGCGTTATCCCCTGATTCTGTGGATAACCGTATTACCGCCTTT
GAGTGAGCTGATACCGCTCGCCGCAGCCGAACGACCGAGCGCAGCGAGTCAGTGAGCGAGGAAGCGGAAG
AGCGCCCAATACGCAAACCGCCTCTCCCCGCGCGTTGGCCGATTCATTAATGCAGCTGGCACGACAGGTT
TCCCGACTGGAAAGCGGGCAGTGAGCGCAACGCAATTAATGTGAGTTAGCTCACTCATTAGGCACCCCAG
GCTTTACACTTTATGCTTCCGGCTCGTATGTTGTGTGGAATTGTGAGCGGATAACAATTTCACACAGGAA
ACAGCTATGACCATGATTACGCCAAGCGCGCAATTAACCCTCACTAAAGGGAACAAAAGCTGGAGCTGCA
AGCTTAATGTAGTCTTATGCAATACTCTTGTAGTCTTGCAACATGGTAACGATGAGTTAGCAACATGCCT
TACAAGGAGAGAAAAAGCACCGTGCATGCCGATTGGTGGAAGTAAGGTGGTACGATCGTGCCTTATTAGG
AAGGCAACAGACGGGTCTGACATGGATTGGACGAACCACTGAATTGCCGCATTGCAGAGATATTGTATTT
AAGTGCCTAGCTCGATACATAAACGGGTCTCTCTGGTTAGACCAGATCTGAGCCTGGGAGCTCTCTGGCT
AACTAGGGAACCCACTGCTTAAGCCTCAATAAAGCTTGCCTTGAGTGCTTCAAGTAGTGTGTGCCCGTCT
GTTGTGTGACTCTGGTAACTAGAGATCCCTCAGACCCTTTTAGTCAGTGTGGAAAATCTCTAGCAGTGGC
GCCCGAACAGGGACTTGAAAGCGAAAGGGAAACCAGAGGAGCTCTCTCGACGCAGGACTCGGCTTGCTGA
AGCGCGCACGGCAAGAGGCGAGGGGCGGCGACTGGTGAGTACGCCAAAAATTTTGACTAGCGGAGGCTAG
AAGGAGAGAGATGGGTGCGAGAGCGTCAGTATTAAGCGGGGGAGAATTAGATCGCGATGGGAAAAAATTC
GGTTAAGGCCAGGGGGAAAGAAAAAATATAAATTAAAACATATAGTATGGGCAAGCAGGGAGCTAGAACG
ATTCGCAGTTAATCCTGGCCTGTTAGAAACATCAGAAGGCTGTAGACAAATACTGGGACAGCTACAACCA
TCCCTTCAGACAGGATCAGAAGAACTTAGATCATTATATAATACAGTAGCAACCCTCTATTGTGTGCATC
AAAGGATAGAGATAAAAGACACCAAGGAAGCTTTAGACAAGATAGAGGAAGAGCAAAACAAAAGTAAGAC
CACCGCACAGCAAGCGGCCGCTGATCTTCAGACCTGGAGGAGGAGATATGAGGGACAATTGGAGAAGTGA
ATTATATAAATATAAAGTAGTAAAAATTGAACCATTAGGAGTAGCACCCACCAAGGCAAAGAGAAGAGTG
GTGCAGAGAGAAAAAAGAGCAGTGGGAATAGGAGCTTTGTTCCTTGGGTTCTTGGGAGCAGCAGGAAGCA
CTATGGGCGCAGCGTCAATGACGCTGACGGTACAGGCCAGACAATTATTGTCTGGTATAGTGCAGCAGCA
GAACAATTTGCTGAGGGCTATTGAGGCGCAACAGCATCTGTTGCAACTCACAGTCTGGGGCATCAAGCAG
CTCCAGGCAAGAATCCTGGCTGTGGAAAGATACCTAAAGGATCAACAGCTCCTGGGGATTTGGGGTTGCT
CTGGAAAACTCATTTGCACCACTGCTGTGCCTTGGAATGCTAGTTGGAGTAATAAATCTCTGGAACAGAT
TTGGAATCACACGACCTGGATGGAGTGGGACAGAGAAATTAACAATTACACAAGCTTAATACACTCCTTA
ATTGAAGAATCGCAAAACCAGCAAGAAAAGAATGAACAAGAATTATTGGAATTAGATAAATGGGCAAGTT
TGTGGAATTGGTTTAACATAACAAATTGGCTGTGGTATATAAAATTATTCATAATGATAGTAGGAGGCTT
GGTAGGTTTAAGAATAGTTTTTGCTGTACTTTCTATAGTGAATAGAGTTAGGCAGGGATATTCACCATTA
TCGTTTCAGACCCACCTCCCAACCCCGAGGGGACCCGACAGGCCCGAAGGAATAGAAGAAGAAGGTGGAG
AGAGAGACAGAGACAGATCCATTCGATTAGTGAACGGATCTCGACGGTATCGGTTAACTTTTAAAAGAAA
AGGGGGGATTGGGGGGTACAGTGCAGGGGAAAGAATAGTAGACATAATAGCAACAGACATACAAACTAAA
GAATTACAAAAACAAATTACAAAATTCAAAATTTTATCGATAAGCTTGGGAGTTCCGCGTTACATAACTT
ACGGTAAATGGCCCGCCTGGCTGACCGCCCAACGACCCCCGCCCATTGACGTCAATAATGACGTATGTTC
CCATAGTAACGCCAATAGGGACTTTCCATTGACGTCAATGGGTGGAGTATTTACGGTAAACTGCCCACTT
GGCAGTACATCAAGTGTATCATATGCCAAGTACGCCCCCTATTGACGTCAATGACGGTAAATGGCCCGCC
TGGCATTATGCCCAGTACATGACCTTATGGGACTTTCCTACTTGGCAGTACATCTACGTATTAGTCATCG
CTATTACCATGGTGATGCGGTTTTGGCAGTACATCAATGGGCGTGGATAGCGGTTTGACTCACGGGGATT
TCCAAGTCTCCACCCCATTGACGTCAATGGGAGTTTGTTTTGGCACCAAAATCAACGGGACTTTCCAAAA
TGTCGTAACAACTCCGCCCCATTGACGCAAATGGGCGGTAGGCGTGTACGGTGGGAGGTCTATATAAGCA
GAGCTCGTTTAGTGAACCGTCAGATCGCCTGGAGAAGCAGTGGTATCAACGCAGAGTACTGTACAGCCAC
CATGGCGACGGGTTCAAGAACTTCCCTACTTCTTGCATTTGGCCTGCTTTGTTTGCCGTGGTTACAGGAG
GGCTCGGCAAACCTCGTCCCTATGGTTGCAACTGTCGGATGCGGAGGGTCCGGCGGGGGAGGTAGCGGTG
GTGGAGGAAGC
[297 nt withheld, positions 3722-4018]
GGAGGTGGTGGCAGCGGTGGAGGGGGCTCCGGCGGTGGGTCCCATATAAGAAACGGATCCGGCGGCGGCG
GCGGAAGCGGCTCTCACTCCATGAGGTATTTCTTCACATCCGTGTCCCGGCCCGGCCGTGGGGAGCCCCG
CTTCATCGCAGTGGGCTACGTGGACGACACGCAGTTCGTGCGGTTCGACAGCGACGCCGCGAGCCAGAGG
ATGGAGCCGCGGGCGCCGTGGATAGAGCAGGAGGGTCCGGAGTATTGGGACGGGGAGACACGGAAAGTGA
AGGCCCACTCACAGACTCACCGAGTGGACCTGGGGACCCTGCGCGGCTGCTACAACCAGAGCGAGGCCGG
TTCTCACACCGTCCAGAGGATGTATGGCTGCGACGTGGGGTCGGACTGGCGCTTCCTCCGCGGGTACCAC
CAGTACGCCTACGACGGCAAGGATTACATCGCCCTGAAAGAGGACCTGCGCTCTTGGACCGCGGCGGACA
TGGCAGCTCAGACCACCAAGCACAAGTGGGAGGCGGCCCATGTGGCGGAGCAGTTGAGAGCCTACCTGGA
GGGCACGTGCGTGGAGTGGCTCCGCAGATACCTGGAGAACGGGAAAGAAACACTGCAGCGCACGGACGCC
CCCAAAACGCATATGACTCACCACGCTGTCTCTGACCATGAAGCCACCCTGAGGTGCTGGGCCCTGAGCT
TCTACCCTGCGGAGATCACACTGACCTGGCAGCGGGATGGGGAGGACCAGACCCAGGACACGGAGCTCGT
GGAGACCAGGCCTGCAGGGGATGGAACCTTCCAGAAGTGGGCGGCTGTGGTGGTGCCTTCTGGACAGGAG
CAGAGATACACCTGCCATGTGCAGCATGAGGGTTTGCCCAAGCCCCTCACCCTGAGATGGGAGCCGTCTT
CCCAGCCCACCATCCCCATCGTGGGCATCATTGCTGGCCTGGTTCTCTTTGGAGCTGTGATCACTGGAGC
TGTGGTCGCTGCTGTGATGTGGAGGAGGAAGAGCTCAGGTTGAACGCGTTAAGTCGACAATCAACCTCTG
GATTACAAAATTTGTGAAAGATTGACTGGTATTCTTAACTATGTTGCTCCTTTTACGCTATGTGGATACG
CTGCTTTAATGCCTTTGTATCATGCTATTGCTTCCCGTATGGCTTTCATTTTCTCCTCCTTGTATAAATC
CTGGTTGCTGTCTCTTTATGAGGAGTTGTGGCCCGTTGTCAGGCAACGTGGCGTGGTGTGCACTGTGTTT
GCTGACGCAACCCCCACTGGTTGGGGCATTGCCACCACCTGTCAGCTCCTTTCCGGGACTTTCGCTTTCC
CCCTCCCTATTGCCACGGCGGAACTCATCGCCGCCTGCCTTGCCCGCTGCTGGACAGGGGCTCGGCTGTT
GGGCACTGACAATTCCGTGGTGTTGTCGGGGAAATCATCGTCCTTTCCTTGGCTGCTCGCCTGTGTTGCC
ACCTGGATTCTGCGCGGGACGTCCTTCTGCTACGTCCCTTCGGCCCTCAATCCAGCGGACCTTCCTTCCC
GCGGCCTGCTGCCGGCTCTGCGGCCTCTTCCGCGTCTTCGCCTTCGCCCTCAGACGAGTCGGATCTCCCT
TTGGGCCGCCTCCCCGCGTCGACTTTAAGACCAATGACTTACAAGGCAGCTGTAGATCTTAGCCACTTTT
TAAAAGAAAAGGGGGGACTGGAAGGGCTAATTCACTCCCAACGAAGACAAGATCTGCTTTTTGCTTGTAC
TGGGTCTCTCTGGTTAGACCAGATCTGAGCCTGGGAGCTCTCTGGCTAACTAGGGAACCCACTGCTTAAG
CCTCAATAAAGCTTGCCTTGAGTGCTTCAAGTAGTGTGTGCCCGTCTGTTGTGTGACTCTGGTAACTAGA
GATCCCTCAGACCCTTTTAGTCAGTGTGGAAAATCTCTAGCAGTACGTATAGTAGTTCATGTCATCTTAT
TATTCAGTATTTATAACTTGCAAAGAAATGAATATCAGAGAGTGAGAGGAACTTGTTTATTGCAGCTTAT
AATGGTTACAAATAAAGCAATAGCATCACAAATTTCACAAATAAAGCATTTTTTTCACTGCATTCTAGTT
GTGGTTTGTCCAAACTCATCAATGTATCTTATCATGTCTGGCTCTAGCTATCCCGCCCCTAACTCCGCCC
ATCCCGCCCCTAACTCCGCCCAGTTCCGCCCATTCTCCGCCCCATGGCTGACTAATTTTTTTTATTTATG
CAGAGGCCGAGGCCGCCTCGGCCTCTGAGCTATTCCAGAAGTAGTGAGGAGGCTTTTTTGGAGGCCTAGG
GACGTACCCAATTCGCCCTATAGTGAGTCGTATTACGCGCGCTCACTGGCCGTCGTTTTACAACGTCGTG
ACTGGGAAAACCCTGGCGTTACCCAACTTAATCGCCTTGCAGCACATCCCCCTTTCGCCAGCTGGCGTAA
TAGCGAAGAGGCCCGCACCGATCGCCCTTCCCAACAGTTGCGCAGCCTGAATGGCGAATGGG
[124 nt withheld, positions 6531-6654]
C
[91 nt withheld, positions 6656-6746]
A
[49 nt withheld, positions 6748-6796]
CCTTTGACGTTGGAGTCCACGTTCTTT
[37 nt withheld, positions 6824-6860]
ACCCTATCTCGGTCTATTCTTTTGATTTATAAGGGATTTTGCCGATTTCGGCCTATTGGTTAAAAAATGA
GCTGATTTAACAAAAATTTAACGCGAATTTTAACAAAATATTAACGCTTACAATTTAGGTGGCACTTTTC
GGGGAAATGTGCGCGGAACCCCTATTTGTTTATTTTTCTAAATACATTCAAATATGTATCCGCTCATGAG
ACAATAACCCTGATAAATGCTTCAATAATATTGAAAAAGGAAGAGTATGAGTATTCAACATTTCCGTGTC
GCCCTTATTCCCTTTTTTGCGGCATTTTGCCTTCCTGTTTTTGCTCACCCAGAAACGCTGGTGAAAGTAA
AAGATGCTGAAGATCAGTTGGGTGCACGAGTGGGTTACATCGAACTGGATCTCAACAGCGGTAAGATCCT
TGAGAGTTTTCGCCCCGAAGAACGTTTTCCAATGATGAGCACTTTTAAAGTTCTGCTATGTGGCGCGGTA
TTATCCCGTATTGACGCCGGGCAAGAGCAACTCGGTCGCCGCATACACTATTCTCAGAATGACTTGGTTG
AGTACTCACCAGTCACAGAAAAGCATCTTACGGATGGCATGACAGTAAGAGAATTATGCAGTGCTGCCAT
AACCATGAGTGATAACACTGCGGCCAACTTACTTCTGACAACGATCGGAGGACCGAAGGAGCTAACCGCT
TTTTTGCACAACATGGGGGATCATGTAACTCGCCTTGATCGTTGGGAACCGGAGCTGAATGAAGCCATAC
CAAACGACGAGCGTGACACCACGATGCCTGTAGCAATGGCAACAACGTTGCGCAAACTATTAACTGGCGA
ACTACTTACTCTAGCTTCCCGGCAACAATTAATAGACTGGATGGAGGCGGATAAAGTTGCAGGACCACTT
CTGCGCTCGGCCCTTCCGGCTGGCTGGTTTATTGCTGATAAATCTGGAGCCGGTGAGCGTGGGTCTCGCG
GTATCATTGCAGCACTGGGGCCAGATGGTAAGCCCTCCCGTATCGTAGTTATCTACACGACGGGGAGTCA
GGCAACTATGGATGAACGAAATAGACAGATCGCTGAGATAGGTGCCTCACTGATTAAGCATTGGTAACTG
TCAGACCAAGTTTACTCATATATACTTTAGATTGATTTAAAACTTCATTTTTAATTTAAAAGGATCTAGG
TGAAGATCCTTTTTGATAATCTCATGACCAAAATCCCTTAACGTGAGTTTTCGTTCCACTGAGCGTCAGA
CCCCGTAGAAAAGATCAAAGGATCTTC
Features (pLannotate 1.2.2; 28 found; start..end, strand, type, name):
      1..589     +  rep_origin     ori: high-copy-number ColE1/pMB1/pBR322/pUC origin of replication
    772..864     +  CDS            lacI (fragment): lac repressor; lacI; The lac repressor binds to the lac operator to inhibit transcription in E. coli. This inhibition can be relieved by adding lactose or isopropyl-β-D-thiogalactopyranoside (IPTG).
    877..898     +  protein_bind   CAP binding site: CAP binding activates transcription in the presence of cAMP. E. coli catabolite activator protein
    913..943     +  promoter       lac promoter: promoter for the E. coli lac operon
    951..967     +  protein_bind   lac operator: The lac repressor binds to the lac operator to inhibit transcription in E. coli. This inhibition can be relieved by adding lactose or isopropyl-β-D-thiogalactopyranoside (IPTG). lac repressor encoded by lacI
   1012..1030    +  promoter       T3 promoter: promoter for bacteriophage T3 RNA polymerase
   1058..1284    +  promoter       RSV promoter: Rous sarcoma virus enhancer/promoter
   1285..1465    +  LTR            5' LTR (truncated): truncated 5' long terminal repeat (LTR) from HIV-1
   1512..1637    +  misc_feature   HIV-1 Ψ: packaging signal of human immunodeficiency virus type 1
   1621..1984    +  CDS            HIV-1 gag (fragment): gag protein from human immunodeficiency virus 1; gag
   2130..2363    +  misc_feature   RRE: The Rev response element (RRE) of HIV-1 allows for Rev-dependent mRNA export from the nucleus to the cytoplasm.
   2740..2840    +  CDS            Rev (fragment): human immunodeficiency virus 1 (HIV-1) Rev protein; rev; enhances nuclear export of unspliced and incompletely spliced viral mRNAs
   2859..2975    +  misc_feature   cPPT/CTS: central polypurine tract and central termination sequence of HIV-1
   2998..3301    +  enhancer       CMV enhancer: human cytomegalovirus immediate early enhancer
   3302..3505    +  promoter       CMV promoter: human cytomegalovirus (CMV) immediate early promoter
   3572..3664    +  CDS            CSH2 (fragment): CSH2_HUMAN - Experimental evidence at protein level: Swiss-Prot protein existence level 1. Produced only during pregnancy and is involved in stimulating lactation, fetal growth and metabolism. Does not interact with GHR but only activates PRLR through zinc-induced dimerization. From Homo sapiens (Human).
   3719..4018    +  CDS            B2M (fragment) (sequence partly withheld): B2MG_HUMAN - Experimental evidence at protein level: Swiss-Prot protein existence level 1. Component of the class I major histocompatibility complex (MHC). Involved in the presentation of peptide antigens to the immune system. Exogenously applied M.tuberculosis EsxA or EsxA-EsxB (or EsxA expressed in host) binds B2M and decreases its export to the cell surface (total protein levels do not change), probably leading to defects in class I antigen presentation (PubMed:25356553). From Homo sapiens (Human).
   4100..5035    +  CDS            HLA-A (fragment): HLAA_HUMAN - Also known as HLAA. Experimental evidence at protein level: Swiss-Prot protein existence level 1. Allele A*74:01: Presents immunodominant HIV-1 epitopes derived from gag-pol (GQMVHQAISPR, QIYPGIKVR) and rev (RQIHSISER), carrying an aliphatic residue at position 2 and Arg anchor residue at the C-terminus. May contribute to viral load control in chronic HIV-1 infection. From Homo sapiens (Human).
   5057..5645    +  misc_feature   WPRE: woodchuck hepatitis virus posttranscriptional regulatory element
   5696..5715    +  misc_feature   cPPT/CTS (fragment): central polypurine tract and central termination sequence of HIV-1
   5717..5950    +  LTR            3' LTR (ΔU3): self-inactivating 3' long terminal repeat (LTR) from HIV-1
   6028..6149    +  polyA_signal   SV40 poly(A) signal: SV40 polyadenylation signal
   6189..6324    +  rep_origin     SV40 ori: SV40 origin of replication
   6345..6363    -  promoter       T7 promoter: promoter for bacteriophage T7 RNA polymerase
   6371..6526    +  CDS            lacZα (fragment): LacZα fragment of β-galactosidase; lacZ fragment
   6531..6959    +  rep_origin     f1 ori (sequence partly withheld): f1 bacteriophage origin of replication; arrow indicates direction of (+) strand synthesis
   7012..7116    +  promoter       AmpR promoter: bla
   7117..7977    +  CDS            AmpR: β-lactamase; bla; confers resistance to ampicillin, carbenicillin, and related antibiotics
