[The description below was written by a language model from this plasmid's Addgene catalogue record and pLannotate feature annotations shown in this document.]
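Description:
plentiCMV10x-sct-pp65-b2m-HLA-A0201 is a third-generation-style, self-inactivating HIV-1 lentiviral transfer plasmid built on the pLentiCMV-WPRE backbone for expression in mammalian cells. It is maintained in E. coli through a high-copy ColE1/pUC origin and an ampicillin resistance gene, and it also carries an f1 origin and residual lac/lacZα cloning-vector sequences. No mammalian selectable marker is recorded. The viral portion consists of an RSV promoter driving a truncated 5' LTR, the Ψ packaging signal with a gag fragment, the Rev response element, cPPT/CTS, and a ΔU3 3' LTR followed by an SV40 poly(A) signal and SV40 origin. These elements allow genomic RNA to be produced and packaged when helper functions are supplied in trans, while leaving the integrated provirus without LTR promoter activity.

The payload is driven by the internal CMV enhancer/promoter and stabilised by a downstream WPRE. It encodes a single-chain trimer of peptide–MHC class I: a pp65 peptide joined to human β2-microglobulin and then to the HLA-A*02:01 heavy chain in one polypeptide. The heavy chain carries a Y84C mutation. The short N-terminal match annotated as a CSH2 fragment probably corresponds to a secretory leader, although the record does not say so. The backbone was modified to add template-switch oligo and PCR handle sequences compatible with 10x Genomics 5' single-cell RNA-seq, so that the construct's identity can be read out alongside cellular transcriptomes. The stated purpose is expression of a sequence-tagged single-chain pMHC, in the context of work linking receptor-mediated cell entry to single-cell genomics. The catalogue lists a total size of 7,200 bp, whereas the sequenced record is 8,147 nt.
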