Addgene plasmid #196513: plentiCMV10x-sct-pp65-b2m-HLA-A0201
Purpose: Express single-chain pMHC with sequencing tag for 10x genomics
Depositing lab: Howard Chang. Depositing organization: Stanford University. Publication: Engineered cell entry links receptor biology with single-cell genomics. Yu B, Shi Q, Belk JA, Yost KE, Parker KR, Li R, Liu BB, Huang H, Lingwood D, Greenleaf WJ, Davis MM, Satpathy AT, Chang HY. Cell. 2022 Dec 22;185(26):4904-4920.e22. doi: 10.1016/j.cell.2022.11.016. Epub 2022 Dec 13. PubMed 36516854.
Backbone
  Vector backbone: pLentiCMV-WPRE
  Backbone size w/o insert (bp): 6647
  Total vector size (bp): 7200
  Modifications to backbone: add TSO and PCR amplification handle sequences that are compatible with 10xGenomics 5' single cell RNA-seq kit
  Vector type: Mammalian Expression, Lentiviral
  Selectable markers: NA
Growth in bacteria
  Bacterial resistance: Ampicillin, 100 μg/mL
  Growth temperature: 30°C
  Growth strain: NEB Stable
  Copy number: High Copy
Gene/Insert
  Gene/Insert name: single chain of a pp65 peptide, b2m and HLA A0201
  Species: H. sapiens (human), Synthetic
  Insert size (bp): 1462
  Mutation: Y84C, 10xgenomics compatible tag
  Promoter: CMV
  Tag / fusion protein: NA
  Cloning method: Gibson Cloning
  Sequencing primers: 5′ GTAGGCGTGTACGGTGGGAG; 3′ AAGCAGCGTATCCACATAGCG
Terms and licenses: Academic/Nonprofit Terms; Industry Terms: Not Available to Industry
How to cite: plentiCMV10x-sct-pp65-b2m-HLA-A0201 was a gift from Howard Chang (Addgene plasmid # 196513 ; http://n2t.net/addgene:196513 ; RRID:Addgene_196513)
